>Addgene plasmid #27684 | Ack1-pmCherryC1 | addgene partial sequence | sequence record 34008 | 27684 with mCherry-F
GTCCCCGAAGGAGGCGCCCTGAAGGGCGAGATCAAGCAGAGGCTGAAGCTGAAGGACGGCGGCCACTACG
ACGCTGAGGTCAAGACCACCTACAAGGCCAAGAAGCCCGTGCAGCTGCCCGGCGCCTACAACGTCAACAT
CAAGTTGGACATCACCTCCCACAACGAGGACTACACCATCGTGGAACAGTACGAACGCGCCGAGGGCCGC
CACTCCACCGGCGGCATGGACGAGCTGTACAAGTCCGGACTCAGATCTGGATCTGGTTCAGGAATGCAGC
CGGAGGAGGGAACGGGCTGGCTGTTGGAGCTGCTGTCCGAGGTGCAGCTACAACAGTATTTCCTGAGGCT
TCGAGATGACCTCAACATTACCCGCCTATCTCATTTTGAATATGTCAAAAATGAAGACCTGGAAAAGATT
GGCATGGGCCGGCCTGGCCAGAGGCGGCTGTGGGAGGCCGTGAAGAGGAGGAAGGCCATGTGCAAACGCA
AGTCATGGATGAGCAAGGTGTTCAGTGGAAAGCGGTTGGAGGCCGAGTTCCCTTCCCAGCACTCTCAGAG
CACCTTCCGGAAGCCCTCCCCCACCCCAGGGAGCCTGCCAGGGGAGGGGACCCTGCAGAGCCTCACCTGC
CTCATTGGGGAGAAAGACCTACGCCTGCTGGAGAAGCTGGGGGATGGCTCCTTTGGCGTGGTGCGCAGGG
GTGAATGGGACGCCCCCGCAGGGAAGACGGTGAGTGTGGCCGTCAAGTGCCTGAAGCCTGACGTGCTGAG
CCAGCCAGAGGCCATGGACGACTTCATCCGGGAGGTCAATGCCATGCATTCACTAGACCACCGAAACCTC
ATTCGCTTGTATGGTGTGGTGCTCACACTACCCATGAAGATGGTGACAGA
