[The description below was written by a language model from this plasmid's Addgene catalogue record.]
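Description:
Ack1-pmCherryC1 is a mammalian expression plasmid built on the Clontech pmCherry-C1 backbone (about 4.7 kb without insert) and carrying the mouse Ack1 coding sequence, the product of the Tnk2 gene, also known as Ack, Cdgip or Pyk1. The roughly 3 kb insert was derived from an IMAGE/MGC cDNA clone and placed between the BglII and EcoRI sites of the multiple cloning site, both of which remain intact. Because this is a C1-type vector, the red fluorescent protein mCherry lies upstream of the cloning site and is fused to the N terminus of Ack1, so transfected cells produce an mCherry-Ack1 fusion protein. The record does not name the promoter or list individual features. The use of an SV40 polyadenylation reverse sequencing primer indicates that an SV40 polyA signal follows the insert.

The plasmid is propagated in E. coli under kanamycin selection, and its copy number is recorded as unknown. The backbone's neomycin resistance marker allows G418 selection of transfected mammalian cells, which makes stable lines possible as well as transient expression. The construct was deposited in connection with a study surveying the molecular dynamics of clathrin-mediated endocytosis in mammalian cells. This fits its use as a live-cell imaging probe for following the localisation and recruitment of Ack1 by fluorescence microscopy, for example relative to endocytic events or to other proteins labelled in a spectrally distinct colour.
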