Addgene plasmid #27684: Ack1-pmCherryC1
Depositing lab: Christien Merrifield. Depositing organization: MRC Laboratory of Molecular Biology. Publication: A high precision survey of the molecular dynamics of Mammalian clathrin-mediated endocytosis. Taylor MJ, Perrais D, Merrifield CJ. PLoS Biol. 2011 Mar . 9(3):e1000604. 10.1371/journal.pbio.1000604 PubMed 21445324.
Backbone
  Vector backbone: pmCherry-C1
  Backbone manufacturer: Clontech
  Backbone size w/o insert (bp): 4722
  Vector type: Mammalian Expression
  Selectable markers: Neomycin (select with G418)
Growth in bacteria
  Bacterial resistance: Kanamycin, 50 μg/mL
  Growth temperature: 37°C
  Growth strain: DH5alpha
  Copy number: Unknown
Gene/Insert
  Gene/Insert name: Ack1
  Species: M. musculus (mouse)
  Insert size (bp): 3000
  Entrez Gene: Tnk2 (a.k.a. Ack, Ack-1, Ack1, Cdgip, Pyk1)
  Tag / fusion protein: mCherry (N terminal on insert)
  Cloning method: Restriction Enzyme; 5′ cloning site BglII (not destroyed); 3′ cloning site EcoRI (not destroyed)
  Sequencing primers: 5′ mCherry-F 5'-ccccgtaatgcagaagaaga; 3′ SV40pA-R
Terms and licenses: Academic/Nonprofit Terms; Industry Terms: Not Available to Industry
Depositor comments: Cloned from IMAGE clone: 6400209 (MGC:63428).
How to cite: Ack1-pmCherryC1 was a gift from Christien Merrifield (Addgene plasmid # 27684 ; http://n2t.net/addgene:27684 ; RRID:Addgene_27684)
